Addgene plasmid #78235: pO_72
Purpose: Transcripts the r_oligo part that includes the HIV reverse transcriptase binding site (HTBS)
Depositing lab: Christopher Voigt. Depositing organization: Massachusetts Institute of Technology. Publication: Genetic encoding of DNA nanostructures and their self-assembly in living bacteria. Elbaz J, Yin P, Voigt CA. Nat Commun. 2016 Apr 19;7:11179. doi: 10.1038/ncomms11179. PubMed 27091073.
Backbone
  Vector backbone: pSB3C5
  Backbone size w/o insert (bp): 2729
  Total vector size (bp): 2946
  Vector type: Bacterial Expression
Growth in bacteria
  Bacterial resistance: Spectinomycin, 50 μg/mL
  Growth temperature: 37°C
  Growth strain: DH5alpha
  Copy number: High Copy
Gene/Insert
  Gene/Insert name: r_oligo
  Species: Synthetic
  Promoter: j23100
  Cloning method: Ligation Independent Cloning
  Sequencing primers: 5′ na; 3′ na
Terms and licenses: Academic/Nonprofit Terms; Industry Terms: Not Available to Industry
How to cite: pO_72 was a gift from Christopher Voigt (Addgene plasmid # 78235 ; http://n2t.net/addgene:78235 ; RRID:Addgene_78235)
