[The description below was written by a language model from this plasmid's Addgene catalogue record and pLannotate feature annotations shown in this document.]
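Description:
pO_72 is a small (about 2.9 kb) bacterial expression plasmid built on the pSB3C5 backbone and intended for use in E. coli. It was made for work on genetically encoding DNA nanostructures and their self-assembly in living bacteria. It is selected with spectinomycin through an aadA (SmR) aminoglycoside adenylyltransferase gene. On the circular map a cat promoter lies immediately upstream of aadA, which suggests that the backbone's original chloramphenicol marker was replaced while its promoter was kept. Replication relies on a p15A origin, which is compatible with ColE1-type plasmids and so allows co-maintenance with other constructs. The catalogue lists the plasmid as high copy, whereas p15A is generally regarded as medium copy. The annotation also picks up short fragments of an RSF origin, a bom site and a partial β-lactamase sequence. These appear to be backbone remnants or partial homology hits rather than functional elements.

The payload is a synthetic insert called r_oligo, a non-coding RNA transcribed from a constitutive Anderson-family promoter. The record names this promoter J23100, while the annotation software matched it as a fragment of the closely related J23119. According to the stated purpose, the transcript includes an HIV reverse transcriptase binding site (HTBS). The tRNA-like element annotated downstream of the promoter may correspond to that site, since HIV reverse transcriptase naturally primes from a tRNA, but the record does not say so explicitly. The transcription unit is insulated by a his operon terminator upstream and by the tonB terminator and another putative terminator downstream. The transcript presumably serves as a template for reverse transcription into single-stranded DNA in cells. The reverse transcriptase is not encoded on this plasmid, so it would have to come from a separate construct.
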