Features (pLannotate 1.2.2; 11 found; start..end, strand, type, name):
      1..792     +  CDS            SmR: aminoglycoside adenylyltransferase (Murphy, 1985); aadA; confers resistance to spectinomycin and streptomycin
    800..859     +  terminator     his operon terminator: This putative transcriptin terminator from the E. coli his operon has a 2-bp deletion introduced during synthesis. Its efficiency has not been determined.
    892..916     +  promoter       J23119(SpeI) promoter (fragment): bacterial promoter (Registry of Standard Biological Parts BBa J23119) modified to end with an SpeI site
   1022..1094    +  ncRNA          tRNA: Accession: RF00005 - tRNA
   1152..1183    +  terminator     tonB terminator: bidirectional E. coli tonB-P14 transcription terminator
   1236..1269    -  terminator     bacterial terminator (fragment): putative bacterial transcription terminator
   1282..1527    +  CDS            bla(M) (fragment): β-lactamase lacking the signal sequence; bla(M); allows cytosolic expression of β-lactamase
   1693..2238    +  rep_origin     p15A ori: Plasmids containing the medium-copy-number p15A origin of replication can be propagated in E. coli cells that contain a second plasmid with the ColE1 origin.
   2326..2381    +  rep_origin     RSF ori (fragment): Plasmids containing the RSF 1030 origin of replication can be propagated in E. coli cells that contain additional plasmids with compatible origins.
   2480..2506    -  misc_feature   bom (fragment): basis of mobility region from pBR322
   2848..2945    +  promoter       cat promoter: promoter of the E. coli cat gene encoding chloramphenicol acetyltransferase
>Addgene plasmid #78235 | pO_72 | addgene full sequence | sequence record 198362 | Addgene NGS Result
ATGAGGGAAGCGGTGATCGCCGAAGTATCGACTCAACTATCAGAGGTAGTTGGCGTCATCGAGCGCCATC
TCGAACCGACGTTGCTGGCCGTACATTTGTACGGCTCCGCAGTGGATGGCGGCCTGAAGCCACACAGTGA
TATTGATTTGCTGGTTACGGTGACCGTAAGGCTTGATGAAACAACGCGGCGAGCTTTGATCAACGACCTT
TTGGAAACTTCGGCTTCCCCTGTAGAGAGCGAGATTCTCCGCGCTGTAGAAGTCACCATTGTTGTGCACG
ACGACATCATTCCGTGGCGTTATCCAGCTAAGCGCGAACTGCAATTTGGAGAATGGCAGCGCAATGACAT
TCTTGCAGGTATCTTCGAGCCAGCCACGATCGACATTGATCTGGCTATCTTGCTGACAAAAGCAAGAGAA
CATAGCGTTGCCTTGGTAGGTCCAGCGGCGGAGGAACTCTTTGATCCGGTTCCTGAACAGGATCTATTTG
AGGCGCTAAATGAAACCTTAACGCTATGGAACTCGCCGCCCGACTGGGCTGGCGATGAGCGAAATGTAGT
GCTTACGTTGTCCCGCATTTGGTACAGCGCAGTAACCGGCAAAATCGCGCCGAAGGATGTCGCTGCCGAC
TGGGCAATGGAGCGCCTGCCGGCCCAGTATCAGCCCGTCATACTTGAAGCTAGACAGGCTTATCTTGGAC
AAGAAGAAGATCGCTTGGCCTCGCGCACAGATCAGTTGGAAGAATTTGTCCACTACGTGAAAGGCGAGAT
CACCAAGGTAGTCGGCAAATAATACTAGCTCCGGCAAAAAAACGGGCAAGGTGTCACCACCCTGCCCTTT
TTCTTTAAAACCGAAAAGATTACTTCGCGTTTGCCACCTGACGTCTAAGAATTGACGGCTAGCTCAGTCC
TAGGTACAGTGCTAGCAAAACCATTCCCTAAACATTTAAGATGAGACACATAGCCTGCGCACGAATCACG
ACTGCACTATAACCCGCGAAAAAAAACGTGGCGCCCGAACAGGGACGGATAGCTCAGTCGGTAGAGCATC
AGACTTTTAATCTGAGGGTCCAGGGTTCAAGTCCCTGTTCGGGCGCCACGTTTTTTTTCGCTGCAGGAGT
CACTAAGGGTTAGTTAGTTAGATTAGCAGAAAGTCAAAAGCCTCCGACCGGAGGCTTTTGACTAAAACTT
CCCTTGGGGTTATCATTGGGGCTCACTCAAAGGCGGTAATCAGATAAAAAAATCCTTAGCTTTCGCTAAG
GATGATTTCTGCTAGAGATGGAATAGACTGGATGGATGCGGATAAAGTTGCAGGACCACTTCTGCGCTCG
GCCCTTCCGGCTGGCTGGTTTATTGCTGATAAATCTGGAGCCGGTGAGCGTGGGTCTCGCGGTATCATTG
CAGCACTGGGGCCAGATGGTAAGCCCTCCCGTATCGTAGTTATCTACACGACGGGGAGTCAGGCAACTAT
GGATGAACGAAATAGACAGATCGCTGAGATAGGTGCCTCACTGATTAAGCATTGGTAACTGTCAGACCAA
GTTTACTCATATATACTTTAGATTGATTTAAAACTTCATTTTTAATTTAAAAGGATCTAGGTGAAGATCC
TTTTTGATAATCTCATGACCAAAATCCCTTAACGTGAGTTTTCGTTCCACTGAGCGTCAGACCCCTTAAT
AAGATGATCTTCTTGAGATCGTTTTGGTCTGCGCGTAATCTCTTGCTCTGAAAACGAAAAAACTGCCTTG
CAGGGCGGTTTTTCGAAGGTTCTCTGAGCTACCAACTCTTTGAACCGAGGTAACTGGCTTGGAGGAGCGC
AGTCACCAAAACTTGTCCTTTCAGTTTAGCCTTAACCGGCGCATGACTTCAAGACTAACTCCTCTAAATC
AATTACCAGTGGCTGCTGCCAGTGGTGCTTTTGCATGTCTTTCCGGGTTGGACTCAAGACGATAGTTACC
GGATAAGGCGCAGCGGTCGGACTGAACGGGGGGTTCGTGCATACAGTCCAGCTTGGAGCGAACTGCCTAC
CCGGAACTGAGTGCCAGGCGTGGAATGAGACAAACGCGGCCATAACAGCGGAATGACACCGGTAAACCGA
AAGGCAGGAACAGGAGAGCGCACGAGGGAGCCGCCAGGGGGAAACGCCTGGTATCTTTATAGTCCTGTCG
GGTTTCGCCACCACTGATTTGAGCGTCAGATTTCGTGATGCTTGTCAGGGGGGCGGAGCCTATGGAAAAA
CGGCTTTGCCGCGTCCCTCTCACTTCCCTGTTAAGTATCTTCCTGGCATCTTCCAGGAAATCTCCGCCTC
GTTCGTAAGCCATTTCCGCTCGCCGCAGTCGAACGACCGAGCGTAGCGAGTCAGTGAGCGAGGAAGCGGA
ATATATCCTGTATCACATATTCTGCTGACGCACCGGTGCAGCCTTTTTTCTCCTGCCACATGAAGCACTT
CACTGACACCCTCATCAGTGCCAACATAGTAAGCCAGTATACACTCCGCTAGCGCTGAGGTCTGCCTCGT
GAAGAAGGTGTTGCTGACTCATACCAGGCCTGAATCGCCCCATCATCCAGCCAGAAAGTGAGGGAGCCAC
GGTTGATGAGAGCTTTGTTGTAGGTGGACCAGTTGGTGATTTTGAACTTTTGCTTTGTCACGGAACGGTC
TGCGTTGTCGGGAAGATGCGTGATCTGATCCTTCAACTCAGCAAAAGTTCGATTTATTCAACAAAGCCAC
GTTGTGTCTCAAAATCTCTGATGTTACATTGCACAAGATAAAAATATATCATCATGAACAATAAAACTGT
CTGCTTACATAAACAGTAATACAGGGGTGTTTACTAGAGGTTGATCGGGCACGTAAGAGGTTCCAACTTT
CACCATAATGAAATAAGATCACTACCGGGCGTATTTTTTGAGTTATCGAGATTTTCAGGAGCTAAGGAAG
CTAAA
