>Addgene plasmid #78235 | pO_72 | depositor partial sequence | sequence record 146116 | r_oligo
AACCGGCAAAATCGCGCCGAAGGATGTCGCAAAACCATTCCCTAAACATTTAAGATGAGACACATAGCCT
GCGCACGAATCACGACTGCACTATAACCCGCGAAAAAAAACGTGGCGCCCGAACAGGGACGGATAGCTCA
GTCGGTAGAGCATCAGACTTTTAATCTGAGGGTCCAGGGTTCAAGTCCCTGTTCGGGCGCCACGTTTTTT
TT
