>Addgene plasmid #78235 | pO_72 | addgene partial sequence | sequence record 147945 | RNAde-BB-1F 5'-tgccacctgacgtctaagaa-3'
ACCATTCCCTAAACATTTAAGATGAGACACATAGCCTGCGCACGAATCACGACTGCACTATAACCCGCGA
AAAAAAACGTG
