>Addgene plasmid #78235 | pO_72 | addgene partial sequence | sequence record 148297 | RNAde-BB-2R 5'-attaccgcctttgagtgagc -3'
TTTCTGCTAATCTAACTAACTAACCCTTAGTGACTCCTGCAGCGAAAAAAAACGTGG
